Addgene plasmid #200521: pMC-ME_mCherry-pA
Purpose: Mini circle middle entry plasmid for mCherry- pA with flanking BsaI cut sites
Depositing lab: Junsu Kang. Depositing organization: University of Wisconsin, Madison. Publication: Advancing knock-in approaches for robust genome editing in zebrafish. Rodriguez-Parks A, Beezley EG, Manna S, Silaban I, Almutawa SI, Cao S, Ahmed H, Guyer M, Baker S, Richards MP, Kang J. Biol Open. 2026 Feb 2:bio.062472. doi: 10.1242/bio.062472. PubMed 41630603.
Backbone
  Vector backbone: pU6a:sgRNA#3
  Backbone manufacturer: Addgene #64247
  Total vector size (bp): 3431
  Vector type: Mini-Golden
Growth in bacteria
  Bacterial resistance: Spectinomycin, 50 μg/mL
  Growth temperature: 37°C
  Growth strain: DH5alpha
  Copy number: Unknown
Gene/Insert
  Gene/Insert name: mCherry
Terms and licenses: Academic/Nonprofit Terms; Industry Terms: Not Available to Industry
How to cite: pMC-ME_mCherry-pA was a gift from Junsu Kang (Addgene plasmid # 200521 ; http://n2t.net/addgene:200521 ; RRID:Addgene_200521)
