[The description below was written by a language model from this plasmid's Addgene catalogue record and pLannotate feature annotations shown in this document.]
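Description:
pMC-ME_mCherry-pA is a 3,431 bp "middle entry" module for a Golden Gate-style (Mini-Golden) assembly system, built on the pU6a:sgRNA#3 backbone and intended for constructing minicircle donor DNAs. The associated publication concerns knock-in genome editing in zebrafish. It is an E. coli cloning plasmid rather than an expression vector. It replicates from a high-copy ColE1/pUC-type origin and is selected with spectinomycin through an intact aadA (SmR) aminoglycoside adenylyltransferase gene. Upstream of this marker lie fragments of a class 1 integron Pc promoter and of a gentamicin acetyltransferase gene, which appear to be remnants of the integron-derived resistance cassette. The short lacZα, lacI and T7 promoter fragments are likewise too truncated to be functional and are probably carry-over from earlier cloning steps. The rrnB T1 and T2 terminators sit on either side of the backbone region and help insulate the cargo from bacterial read-through transcription.

The payload is the coding sequence of mCherry, a rapidly maturing monomeric red fluorescent protein derived from Discosoma, followed by an SV40 polyadenylation signal. That signal is annotated on the opposite strand; SV40 poly(A) regions are commonly used in either orientation. No eukaryotic promoter is annotated upstream of mCherry, which fits a promoterless module whose expression would depend on sequences joined to it during assembly or on the genomic locus after integration. According to the catalogue entry, BsaI sites flank the mCherry-pA unit, although they are not listed in the feature table. BsaI is a type IIS enzyme, so digestion would release the cassette with defined overhangs for directional, scarless ligation between other entry modules. The record does not specify which partner modules are used.
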