Features (pLannotate 1.2.2; 11 found; start..end, strand, type, name):
     44..87      +  terminator     rrnB T1 terminator: Escherichia coli rrnB; transcription terminator T1 from the E. coli rrnB gene
    134..170     -  CDS            lacZα (fragment): LacZα fragment of β-galactosidase; lacZ fragment
    203..910     +  CDS            mCherry: mCherry is a basic (constitutively fluorescent) red fluorescent protein published in 2004, derived from Discosoma sp.. It is reported to be a very rapidly-maturing monomer with low acid sensitivity.
    921..938     -  promoter       T7 promoter (fragment): promoter for bacteriophage T7 RNA polymerase
    943..1077    -  polyA_signal   SV40 poly(A) signal: SV40 polyadenylation signal
   1252..1275    +  promoter       Pc promoter (fragment): intI1 (promoter lies within the coding sequence); class 1 integron promoter
   1451..1507    +  CDS            GmR (fragment): gentamycin acetyltransferase; aacC1; confers resistance to gentamycin
   1514..2305    +  CDS            SmR: aminoglycoside adenylyltransferase (Murphy, 1985); aadA; confers resistance to spectinomycin and streptomycin
   2398..2986    +  rep_origin     ori: high-copy-number ColE1/pMB1/pBR322/pUC origin of replication
   3169..3261    +  CDS            lacI (fragment): lac repressor; lacI; The lac repressor binds to the lac operator to inhibit transcription in E. coli. This inhibition can be relieved by adding lactose or isopropyl-β-D-thiogalactopyranoside (IPTG).
   3316..3343    -  terminator     rrnB T2 terminator: transcription terminator T2 from the E. coli rrnB gene
>Addgene plasmid #200521 | pMC-ME_mCherry-pA | addgene full sequence | sequence record 394262 | Addgene NGS Result
CGGATTTGTCCTACTCAGGAGAGCGTTCACCGACAAACAACAGATAAAACGAAAGGCCCAGTCTTCCGAC
TGAGCCTTTCGTTTTATTTGATGCCTGGCAGTTCCCTACTCTCGCGTTAACGCTAGCATGGATGTTTTCC
CAGTCACGACGTTGTAAAACGACGGCCAGTCTTAAGCTCGGGCCCGGTCTCTAGTCGCCACCATGGTGAG
CAAGGGCGAGGAGGATAACATGGCCATCATCAAGGAGTTCATGCGCTTCAAGGTGCACATGGAGGGCTCC
GTGAACGGCCACGAGTTCGAGATCGAGGGCGAGGGCGAGGGCCGCCCCTACGAGGGCACCCAGACCGCCA
AGCTGAAGGTGACCAAGGGTGGCCCCCTGCCCTTCGCCTGGGACATCCTGTCCCCTCAGTTCATGTACGG
CTCCAAGGCCTACGTGAAGCACCCAGCCGACATCCCCGACTACTTGAAGCTGTCCTTCCCCGAGGGCTTC
AAGTGGGAGCGCGTGATGAACTTCGAGGACGGCGGCGTGGTGACCGTGACCCAGGACTCCTCCCTGCAGG
ACGGCGAGTTCATCTACAAGGTGAAGCTGCGCGGCACCAACTTCCCCTCCGACGGCCCCGTAATGCAGAA
GAAGACCATGGGCTGGGAGGCCTCCTCCGAGCGGATGTACCCCGAGGACGGCGCCCTGAAGGGCGAGATC
AAGCAGAGGCTGAAGCTGAAGGACGGCGGCCACTACGACGCTGAGGTCAAGACCACCTACAAGGCCAAGA
AGCCCGTGCAGCTGCCCGGCGCCTACAACGTCAACATCAAGTTGGACATCACCTCCCACAACGAGGACTA
CACCATCGTGGAACAGTACGAACGCGCCGAGGGCCGCCACTCCACCGGCGGCATGGACGAGCTGTACAAG
TAAGCTAGAACTATAGTGAGTCGTATTACGTAGATCCAGACATGATAAGATACATTGATGAGTTTGGACA
AACCACAACTAGAATGCAGTGAAAAAAATGCTTTATTTGTGAAATTTGTGATGCTATTGCTTTATTTGTA
ACCATTATAAGCTGCAATAAACAAGTTAACAACAACAATTGCATTCATTTTATGTTTCAGGTTCAGGGGG
AGGTGTGGGAGGTTTTTTAATTCCTCAAGAGACCTCTAGACCAGCCAGGACAGAAATGCCTCGACTTCGC
TGCTACCCAAGGTTGCCGGGTGACGCACACCGTGGAAACGGATGAAGGCACGAACCCAGTGGACATAAGC
CTGTTCGGTTCGTAAGCTGTAATGCAAGTAGCGTATGCGCTCACGCAACTGGTCCAGAACCTTGACCGAA
CGCAGCGGTGGTAACGGCGCAGTGGCGGTTTTCATGGCTTGTTATGACTGTTTTTTTGGGGTACAGTCTA
TGCCTCGGGCATCCAAGCAGCAAGCGCGTTACGCCGTGGGTCGATGTTTGATGTTATGGAGCAGCAACGA
TGTTACGCAGCAGGGCAGTCGCCCTAAAACAAAGTTAAACATTATGAGGGAAGCGGTGATCGCCGAAGTA
TCGACTCAACTATCAGAGGTAGTTGGCGTCATCGAGCGCCATCTCGAACCGACGTTGCTGGCCGTACATT
TGTACGGCTCCGCAGTGGATGGCGGCCTGAAGCCACACAGTGATATTGATTTGCTGGTTACGGTGACCGT
AAGGCTTGATGAAACAACGCGGCGAGCTTTGATCAACGACCTTTTGGAAACTTCGGCTTCCCCTGGAGAG
AGCGAGATTCTCCGCGCTGTAGAAGTCACCATTGTTGTGCACGACGACATCATTCCGTGGCGTTATCCAG
CTAAGCGCGAACTGCAATTTGGAGAATGGCAGCGCAATGACATTCTTGCAGGTATCTTCGAGCCAGCCAC
GATCGACATTGATCTGGCTATCTTGCTGACAAAAGCAAGAGAACATAGCGTTGCCTTGGTAGGTCCAGCG
GCGGAGGAACTCTTTGATCCGGTTCCTGAACAGGATCTATTTGAGGCGCTAAATGAAACCTTAACGCTAT
GGAACTCGCCGCCCGACTGGGCTGGCGATGAGCGAAATGTAGTGCTTACGTTGTCCCGCATTTGGTACAG
CGCAGTAACCGGCAAAATCGCGCCGAAGGATGTCGCTGCCGACTGGGCAATGGAGCGCCTGCCGGCCCAG
TATCAGCCCGTCATACTTGAAGCTAGACAGGCTTATCTTGGACAAGAAGAAGATCGCTTGGCCTCGCGCG
CAGATCAGTTGGAAGAATTTGTCCACTACGTGAAAGGCGAGATCACCAAGGTAGTCGGCAAATAACCCTC
GAGCCACCCATGACCAAAATCCCTTAACGTGAGTTACGCGTCGTTCCACTGAGCGTCAGACCCCGTAGAA
AAGATCAAAGGATCTTCTTGAGATCCTTTTTTTCTGCGCGTAATCTGCTGCTTGCAAACAAAAAAACCAC
CGCTACCAGCGGTGGTTTGTTTGCCGGATCAAGAGCTACCAACTCTTTTTCCGAAGGTAACTGGCTTCAG
CAGAGCGCAGATACCAAATACTGTTCTTCTAGTGTAGCCGTAGTTAGGCCACCACTTCAAGAACTCTGTA
GCACCGCCTACATACCTCGCTCTGCTAATCCTGTTACCAGTGGCTGCTGCCAGTGGCGATAAGTCGTGTC
TTACCGGGTTGGACTCAAGACGATAGTTACCGGATAAGGCGCAGCGGTCGGGCTGAACGGGGGGTTCGTG
CACACAGCCCAGCTTGGAGCGAACGACCTACACCGAACTGAGATACCTACAGCGTGAGCTATGAGAAAGC
GCCACGCTTCCCGAAGGGAGAAAGGCGGACAGGTATCCGGTAAGCGGCAGGGTCGGAACAGGAGAGCGCA
CGAGGGAGCTTCCAGGGGGAAACGCCTGGTATCTTTATAGTCCTGTCGGGTTTCGCCACCTCTGACTTGA
GCGTCGATTTTTGTGATGCTCGTCAGGGGGGCGGAGCCTATGGAAAAACGCCAGCAACGCGGCCTTTTTA
CGGTTCCTGGCCTTTTGCTGGCCTTTTGCTCACATGTTCTTTCCTGCGTTATCCCCTGATTCTGTGGATA
ACCGTATTACCGCCTTTGAGTGAGCTGATACCGCTCGCCGCAGCCGAACGACCGAGCGCAGCGAGTCAGT
GAGCGAGGAAGCGGAAGAGCGCCCAATACGCAAACCGCCTCTCCCCGCGCGTTGGCCGATTCATTAATGC
AGCTGGCACGACAGGTTTCCCGACTGGAAAGCGGGCAGTGAGCGCAACGCAATTAATACGCGTACCGCTA
GCCAGGAAGAGTTTGTAGAAACGCAAAAAGGCCATCCGTCAGGATGGCCTTCTGCTTAGTTTGATGCCTG
GCAGTTTATGGCGGGCGTCCTGCCCGCCACCCTCCGGGCCGTTGCTTCACAACGTTCAAATCCGCTCCCG
G
